>Addgene plasmid #91195 | pJG486 | addgene full sequence | sequence record 182756 | Addgene Partial NGS Result
GTAGGCGGTGCTACAGAGTTCTTGAAGTGGTGGCCTAACTACGGCTACACTAGAAGGACAGTATTTGGTA
TCTGCGCTCTGCTGAAGCCAGTTACCTTCGGAAAAAGAGTTGGTAGCTCTTGATCCGGCAAACAAACCAC
CGCTGGTAGCGGTGGTTTTTTTGTTTGCAAGCAGCAGATTACGCGCAGAAAAAAAGGATCTCAAGAAGAT
CCTTTGATCTTTTCTACGGGGTCTGACGCTCAGTGGAACGAAAACTCACGTTAAGGGATTTTGGTCATGC
ATTCTAGGTACTAAAACAATTCATCCAGTAAAATATAATATTTTATTTTCTCCCAATCAGGCTTGATCCC
CAGTAAGTCAAAAAATAGCTCGACATACTGTTCTTCCCCGATATCCTCCCTGATCGACCGGACGCAGAAG
GCAATGTCATACCACTTGTCCGCCCTGCCGCTTCTCCCAAGATCAATAAAGCCACTTACTTTGCCATCTT
TCACAAAGATGTTGCTGTCTCCCAGGTCGCCGTGGGAAAAGACAAGTTCCTCTTCGGGCTTTTCCGTCTT
TAAAAAATCATACAGCTCGCGCGGATCTTTAAATGGAGTGTCTTCTTCCCAGTTTTCGCAATCCACATCG
GCCAGATCGTTATTCAGTAAGTAATCCAATTCGGCTAAGCGGCTGTCTAAGCTATTCGTATAGGGACAAT
CCGATATGTCGATGGAGTGAAAGAGCCTGATGCACTCCGCATACAGCTCGATAATCTTTTCAGGGCTTTG
TTCATCTTCATACTCTTCCGAGCAAAGGACGCCATCGGCCTCACTCATGAGCAGATTGCTCCAGCCATCA
TGCCGTTCAAAGTGCAGGACCTTTGGAACAGGCAGCTTTCCTTCCAGCCATAGCATCATGTCCTTTTCCC
GTTCCACATCATAGGTGGTCCCTTTATACCGGCTGTCCGTCATTTTTAAATATAGGTTTTCATTTTCTCC
CACCAGCTTATATACCTTAGCAGGAGACATTCCTTCCGTATCTTTTACGCAGCGGTATTTTTCGATCAGT
TTTTTCAATTCCGGTGATATTCTCATTTTAGCCATTTATTATTTCCTTCCTCTTTTCTACAGTATTTAAA
GATACCCCAAGAAGCTAATTATAACAAGACGAACTCCAATTCACTGTTCCTTGCATTCTAAAACCTTAAA
TACCAGAAAACAGCTTTTTCAAAGTTGTTTTCAAAGTTGGCGTATAACATAGTATCGACGGAGCCGATTT
TGAAACCGCGGTGATCACAGGCAGCAACGCTCTGTCATCGTTACAATCAACATGCTACCCTCCGCGAGAT
CATCCGTGTTTCAAACCCGGCAGCTTAGTTGCCGTTCTTCCGAATAGCATCGGTAACATGAGCAAAGTCT
GCCGCCTTACAACGGCTCTCCCGCTGACGCCGTCCCGGACTGATGGGCTGCCTGTATCGAGTGGTGATTT
TGTGCCGAGCTGCCGGTCGGGGAGCTGTTGGCTGGCTGGTGGCAGGATATATTGTGGTGTAAACAAATTG
ACGCTTAGACAACTTAATAACACATTGCGGACGTTTTTAATGTAGAGCTCGTTCCTGCGGCCGCTTAATT
AAGGTAGTGAACAGAAGTCCGGCAGGTCCTTAGCGAAAAAACGGGGTGTGCCAGAAAACTCTATCCTCTA
CCCTGCGTGGAGGTGTGAATTCTGCACACTGCAAATGCAATGTGTCCAATGCTTTATATAGGGCAGGTTT
TGGCGGGAGAACAGGGCCCTAGTGTTCCCACGGTAGCGTAGCGAATCGTGTGGGCCCTGTTCGGTGTGCG
GTCGGGGGGCCTCCACGCGGGTTATAATATTACCCCGCGTGGTGGCCCCCGACGCGCACTCGGCTTTTCG
TGAGTGCGCGGAGGCTTTTGGACCACATCTTTTCTGATCACTTTCGTGGAAGATGTTGATTTATCACACT
TTTGACGGGGAAATCTGTGCCATGCCTTAGCTTATAAGGAAGTGCGTGGTAGCCCATCTCGACAAGTTTG
TACCGATCTGCAGGCGCGCCTGCAGTGCAGCGTGACCCGGTCGTGCCCCTCTCTAGAGATAATGAGCATT
GCATGTCTAAGTTATAAAAAATTACCACATATTTTTTTTGTCACACTTGTTTGAAGTGCAGTTTATCTAT
CTTTATACATATATTTAAACTTTACTCTACGAATAATATAATCTATAGTACTACAATAATATCAGTGTTT
TAGAGAATCATATAAATGAACAGTTAGACATGGTCTAAAGGACAATTGAGTATTTTGACAACAGGACTCT
ACAGTTTTATCTTTTTAGTGTGCATGTGTTCTCCTTTTTTTTTGCAAATAGCTTCACCTATATAATACTT
CATCCATTTTATTAGTACATCCATTTAGGGTTTAGGGTTAATGGTTTTTATAGACTAATTTTTTTAGTAC
ATCTATTTTATTCTATTTTAGCCTCTAAATTAAGAAAACTAAAACTCTATTTTAGTTTTTTTATTTAATA
ATTTAGATATAAAATAGAATAAAATAAAGTGACTAAAAATTAAACAAATACCCTTTAAGAAATTAAAAAA
ACTAAGGAAACATTTTTCTTGTTTCGAGTAGATAATGCCAGCCTGTTAAACGCCGTCGACGAGTCTAACG
GACACCAACCAGCGAACCAGCAGCGTCGCGTCGGGCCAAGCGAAGCAGACGGCACGGCATCTCTGTCGCT
GCCTCTGGACCCCTCTCGAGAGTTCCGCTCCACCGTTGGACTTGCTCCGCTGTCGGCATCCAGAAATTGC
GTGGCGGAGCGGCAGACGTGAGCCGGCACGGCAGGCGGCCTCCTCCTCCTCTCACGGCACCGGCAGCTAC
GGGGGATTCCTTTCCCACCGCTCCTTCGCTTTCCCTTCCTCGCCCGCCGTAATAAATAGACACCCCCTCC
ACACCCTCTTTCCCCAACCTCGTGTTGTTCGGAGCGCACACACACACAACCAGATCTCCCCCAAATCCAC
CCGTCGGCACCTCCGCTTCAAGGTACGCCGCTCGTCCTCCCCCCCCCCCCTCTCTACCTTCTCTAGATCG
GCGTTCCGGTCCATGGTTAGGGCCCGGTAGTTCTACTTCTGTTCATGTTTGTGTTAGATCCGTGTTTGTG
TTAGATCCGTGCTGCTAGCGTTCGTACACGGATGCGACCTGTACGTCAGACACGTTCTGATTGCTAACTT
GCCAGTGTTTCTCTTTGGGGAATCCTGGGATGGCTCTAGCCGTTCCGCAGACGGGATCGATTTCATGATT
TTTTTTGTTTCGTTGCATAGGGTTTGGTTTGCCCTTTTCCTTTATTTCAATATATGCCGTGCACTTGTTT
GTCGGGTCATCTTTTCATGCTTTTTTTTGTCTTGGTTGTGATGATGTGGTCTGGTTGGGCGGTCGTTCTA
GATCGGAGTAGAATTAATTCTGTTTCAAACTACCTGGTGGATTTATTAATTTTGGATCTGTATGTGTGTG
CCATACATATTCATAGTTACGAATTGAAGATGATGGATGGAAATATCGATCTAGGATAGGTATACATGTT
GATGCGGGTTTTACTGATGCATATACAGAGATGCTTTTTGTTCGCTTGGTTGTGATGATGTGGTGTGGTT
GGGCGGTCGTTCATTCGTTCTAGATCGGAGTAGAATACTGTTTCAAACTACCTGGTGTATTTATTAATTT
TGGAACTGTATGTGTGTGTCATACATCTTCATAGTTACGAGTTTAAGATGGATGGAAATATCGATCTAGG
ATAGGTATACATGTTGATGTGGGTTTTACTGATGCATATACATGATGGCATATGCAGCATCTATTCATAT
GCTCTAACCTTGAGTACCTATCTATTATAATAAACAAGTATGTTTTATAATTATTTTGATCTTGATATAC
TTGGATGATGGCATATGCAGCAGCTATATGTGGATTTTTTTAGCCCTGCCTTCATACGCTATTTATTTGC
TTGGTACTGTTTCTTTTGTCGATGCTCACCCTGTTGTTTGGTGTTACTTCCTGCAGGGCGATCTATTCGA
ATGGACAAGAAGTACTCGATCGGCCTCGACATCGGGACGAACTCAGTTGGCTGGGCCGTGATCACCGACG
AGTACAAGGTGCCCTCTAAGAAGTTCAAGGTCCTGGGGAACACCGACCGCCATTCCATCAAGAAGAACCT
CATCGGCGCTCTCCTGTTCGACAGCGGGGAGACCGCTGAGGCTACGAGGCTCAAGAGAACCGCTAGGCGC
CGGTACACGAGAAGGAAGAACAGGATCTGCTACCTCCAAGAGATTTTCTCCAACGAGATGGCCAAGGTTG
ACGATTCATTCTTCCACCGCCTGGAGGAGTCTTTCCTCGTGGAGGAGGATAAGAAGCACGAGCGGCATCC
CATCTTCGGCAACATCGTGGACGAGGTTGCCTACCACGAGAAGTACCCTACGATCTACCATCTGCGGAAG
AAGCTCGTGGACTCCACCGATAAGGCGGACCTCAGACTGATCTACCTCGCTCTGGCCCACATGATCAAGT
TCCGCGGCCATTTCCTGATCGAGGGGGATCTCAACCCAGACAACAGCGATGTTGACAAGCTGTTCATCCA
ACTCGTGCAGACCTACAACCAACTCTTCGAGGAGAACCCGATCAACGCCTCTGGCGTGGACGCGAAGGCT
ATCCTGTCCGCGAGGCTCTCGAAGTCCAGGAGGCTGGAGAACCTGATCGCTCAGCTCCCAGGCGAGAAGA
AGAACGGCCTGTTCGGGAACCTCATCGCTCTCAGCCTGGGGCTCACCCCGAACTTCAAGTCGAACTTCGA
TCTCGCTGAGGACGCCAAGCTGCAACTCTCCAAGGACACCTACGACGATGACCTCGATAACCTCCTGGCC
CAGATCGGCGATCAATACGCGGACCTGTTCCTCGCTGCCAAGAACCTGTCGGACGCCATCCTCCTGTCAG
ATATCCTCCGCGTGAACACCGAGATCACGAAGGCTCCACTCTCTGCCTCCATGATCAAGCGCTACGACGA
GCACCATCAGGATCTGACCCTCCTGAAGGCGCTGGTCCGCCAACAGCTCCCGGAGAAGTACAAGGAGATT
TTCTTCGATCAGTCGAAGAACGGCTACGCTGGGTACATCGACGGCGGGGCCTCACAAGAGGAGTTCTACA
AGTTCATCAAGCCAATCCTGGAGAAGATGGACGGCACGGAGGAGCTCCTGGTGAAGCTCAACAGGGAGGA
CCTCCTGCGGAAGCAGAGAACCTTCGATAACGGCAGCATCCCCCACCAAATCCATCTCGGGGAGCTGCAC
GCCATCCTGAGAAGGCAAGAGGACTTCTACCCTTTCCTCAAGGATAACCGGGAGAAGATCGAGAAGATCC
TGACCTTCAGAATCCCATACTACGTCGGCCCTCTCGCGCGGGGGAACTCAAGATTCGCTTGGATGACCCG
CAAGTCTGAGGAGACCATCACGCCGTGGAACTTCGAGGAGGTGGTGGACAAGGGCGCTAGCGCTCAGTCG
TTCATCGAGAGGATGACCAACTTCGACAAGAACCTGCCCAACGAGAAGGTGCTCCCTAAGCACTCGCTCC
TGTACGAGTACTTCACCGTCTACAACGAGCTCACGAAGGTGAAGTACGTCACCGAGGGCATGCGCAAGCC
AGCGTTCCTGTCCGGGGAGCAGAAGAAGGCTATCGTGGACCTCCTGTTCAAGACCAACCGGAAGGTCACG
GTTAAGCAACTCAAGGAGGACTACTTCAAGAAGATCGAGTGCTTCGATTCGGTCGAGATCAGCGGCGTTG
AGGACCGCTTCAACGCCAGCCTCGGGACCTACCACGATCTCCTGAAGATCATCAAGGATAAGGACTTCCT
GGACAACGAGGAGAACGAGGATATCCTGGAGGACATCGTGCTGACCCTCACGCTGTTCGAGGACAGGGAG
ATGATCGAGGAGCGCCTGAAGACGTACGCCCATCTCTTCGATGACAAGGTCATGAAGCAACTCAAGCGCC
GGAGATACACCGGCTGGGGGAGGCTGTCCCGCAAGCTCATCAACGGCATCCGGGACAAGCAGTCCGGGAA
GACCATCCTCGACTTCCTGAAGAGCGATGGCTTCGCCAACAGGAACTTCATGCAACTGATCCACGATGAC
AGCCTCACCTTCAAGGAGGATATCCAAAAGGCTCAAGTGAGCGGCCAGGGGGACTCGCTGCACGAGCATA
TCGCGAACCTCGCTGGCTCCCCCGCGATCAAGAAGGGCATCCTCCAGACCGTGAAGGTTGTGGACGAGCT
CGTGAAGGTCATGGGCCGGCACAAGCCTGAGAACATCGTCATCGAGATGGCCAGAGAGAACCAAACCACG
CAGAAGGGGCAAAAGAACTCTAGGGAGCGCATGAAGCGCATCGAGGAGGGCATCAAGGAGCTGGGGTCCC
AAATCCTCAAGGAGCACCCAGTGGAGAACACCCAACTGCAGAACGAGAAGCTCTACCTGTACTACCTCCA
GAACGGCAGGGATATGTACGTGGACCAAGAGCTGGATATCAACCGCCTCAGCGATTACGACGTCGATGCT
ATCGTTCCCCAGTCTTTCCTGAAGGATGACTCCATCGACAACAAGGTCCTCACCAGGTCGGACAAGAACC
GCGGCAAGTCAGATAACGTTCCATCTGAGGAGGTCGTTAAGAAGATGAAGAACTACTGGAGGCAGCTCCT
GAACGCCAAGCTGATCACGCAAAGGAAGTTCGACAACCTCACCAAGGCTGAGAGAGGCGGGCTCTCAGAG
CTGGACAAGGCCGGCTTCATCAAGCGGCAGCTGGTCGAGACCAGACAAATCACGAAGCACGTTGCGCAAA
TCCTCGACTCTCGGATGAACACGAAGTACGATGAGAACGACAAGCTGATCAGGGAGGTTAAGGTGATCAC
CCTGAAGTCTAAGCTCGTCTCCGACTTCAGGAAGGATTTCCAGTTCTACAAGGTTCGCGAGATCAACAAC
TACCACCATGCCCATGACGCTTACCTCAACGCTGTGGTCGGCACCGCTCTGATCAAGAAGTACCCAAAGC
TGGAGTCCGAGTTCGTGTACGGGGACTACAAGGTTTACGATGTGCGCAAGATGATCGCCAAGTCGGAGCA
AGAGATCGGCAAGGCTACCGCCAAGTACTTCTTCTACTCAAACATCATGAACTTCTTCAAGACCGAGATC
ACGCTGGCCAACGGCGAGATCCGGAAGAGACCGCTCATCGAGACCAACGGCGAGACGGGGGAGATCGTGT
GGGACAAGGGCAGGGATTTCGCGACCGTCCGCAAGGTTCTCTCCATGCCCCAGGTGAACATCGTCAAGAA
GACCGAGGTCCAAACGGGCGGGTTCTCAAAGGAGTCTATCCTGCCTAAGCGGAACAGCGACAAGCTCATC
GCCAGAAAGAAGGACTGGGACCCAAAGAAGTACGGCGGGTTCGACAGCCCTACCGTGGCCTACTCGGTCC
TGGTTGTGGCGAAGGTTGAGAAGGGCAAGTCCAAGAAGCTCAAGAGCGTGAAGGAGCTCCTGGGGATCAC
CATCATGGAGAGGTCCAGCTTCGAGAAGAACCCAATCGACTTCCTGGAGGCCAAGGGCTACAAGGAGGTG
AAGAAGGACCTGATCATCAAGCTCCCGAAGTACTCTCTCTTCGAGCTGGAGAACGGCAGGAAGAGAATGC
TGGCTTCCGCTGGCGAGCTCCAGAAGGGGAACGAGCTCGCGCTGCCAAGCAAGTACGTGAACTTCCTCTA
CCTGGCTTCCCACTACGAGAAGCTCAAGGGCAGCCCGGAGGACAACGAGCAAAAGCAGCTGTTCGTCGAG
CAGCACAAGCATTACCTCGACGAGATCATCGAGCAAATCTCCGAGTTCAGCAAGCGCGTGATCCTCGCCG
ACGCGAACCTGGATAAGGTCCTCTCCGCCTACAACAAGCACCGGGACAAGCCCATCAGAGAGCAAGCGGA
GAACATCATCCATCTCTTCACCCTGACGAACCTCGGCGCTCCTGCTGCTTTCAAGTACTTCGACACCACG
ATCGATCGGAAGAGATACACCTCCACGAAGGAGGTCCTGGACGCGACCCTCATCCACCAGTCGATCACCG
GCCTGTACGAGACGAGGATCGACCTCTCACAACTCGGCGGGGATAAGAGACCCGCAGCAACCAAGAAGGC
AGGGCAAGCAAAGAAGAAGAAGTGACTCGAGTCCCTAGAGTCCTGCTTTAATGAGATATGCGAGACGCCT
ATGATCGCATGATATTTGCTTTCAATTCTGTTGTGCACGTTGTAAAAAACCTGAGCATGTGTAGCTCAGA
TCCTTACCGCCGGTTTCGGTTCATTCTAATGAATATATCACCCGTTACTATCGTATTTTTATGAATAATA
TTCTCCGTTCAATTTACTGATTGTACCCTACTACTTATATGTACAATATTAAAATGAAAACAATATATTG
TGCTGAATAGGTTTATAGCGACATCTATGATAGAGCGCCACAATAACAAACAATTGCGTTTTATTATTAC
AAATCCAATTTTAAAAAAAGCGGCAGAACCGGTCAAACCTAAAAGACTGATTACATAAATCTTATTCAAA
TTTCAAAAGTGCCCCAGGGGCTAGTATCTACGACACACCGAGCGGCGAACTAATAACGCTCACTGAAGGG
AACTCCGGTTCCCCGCCGGCGCGCATGGGTGAGATTCCTTGAAGTTGAGTATTGGCCGTCCGCTCTACCG
AAAGTTACGGGCACCATTCAACCCGGTCCAGCACGGCGGCCGGGTAACCGACTTGCTGCCCCGAGAATTA
TGCAGCATTTTTTTGGTGTATGTGGGCCCCAAATGAAGTGCAGGTCAAACCTTGACAGTGACGACAAATC
GTTGGGCGGGTCCAGGGCGAATTTTGCGACAACATGTCGAGGCTCAGCAGGAGGACGACCAAGCCCGTTA
TTCTGACAGTTCTGGTGCTCAACACATTTATATTTATCAAGGAGCACATTGTTACTCACTGCTAGGAGGG
AATCGAACTAGGAATATTGATCAGAGGAACTACGAGAGAGCTGAAGATAACTGCCCTCTAGCTCTCACTG
ATCTGGGTCGCATAGTGAGATGCAGCCCACGTGAGTTCAGCAACGGTCTAGCGCTGGGCTTTTAGGCCCG
CATGATCGGGCTTTTGTCGGGTGGTCGACGTGTTCACGATTGGGGAGAGCAACGCAGCAGTTCCTCTTAG
TTTAGTCCCACCTCGCCTGTCCAGCAGAGTTCTGACCGGTTTATAAACTCGCTTGCTGCATCAGACTTGG
AGACGGAGTCGATTCGTCTCGTTTTAGAGCTAGAAATAGCAAGTTAAAATAAGGCTAGTCCGTTATCAAC
TTGAAAAAGTGGCACCGAGTCGGTGCTTTTTTTCCGGGACCAAGCCCGTTATTCTGACAGTTCTGGTGCT
CAACACATTTATATTTATCAAGGAGCACATTGTTACTCACTGCTAGGAGGGAATCGAACTAGGAATATTG
ATCAGAGGAACTACGAGAGAGCTGAAGATAACTGCCCTCTAGCTCTCACTGATCTGGGTCGCATAGTGAG
ATGCAGCCCACGTGAGTTCAGCAACGGTCTAGCGCTGGGCTTTTAGGCCCGCATGATCGGGCTTTTGTCG
GGTGGTCGACGTGTTCACGATTGGGGAGAGCAACGCAGCAGTTCCTCTTAGTTTAGTCCCACCTCGCCTG
TCCAGCAGAGTTCTGACCGGTTTATAAACTCGCTTGCTGCATCAGACTTGCTGGTGCAACTGGTGGCCCG
TTTTAGAGCTAGAAATAGCAAGTTAAAATAAGGCTAGTCCGTTATCAACTTGAAAAAGTGGCACCGAGTC
GGTGCTTTTTTTCGCGTAGTCCTCGGTATGGTGCTACTGGAGCTGCTAGTGGCAGGCCAGCAGGTTTATT
TGGGGCTGGACTTCCGGAATTAGATCAAATGCAGCAACAGTTGAGCCAGAATCCCAACCTTATGAGGGAG
ATAATGAACATGCCAATGATGCAGAGTCTCATGAATAACCCTGATCTAATACGCAATATGATTATGAATA
ATCCACAAATGCGTGATATTATTGATCGGAATCCAGATCTTGCCCATGTCCTCAATGATCCTAGTGTTCT
CCGCCAGACCCTTGAAGCTGCAAGAAACCCTGAAATTATGAGGGAGATGATGCGGAACACAGACAGAGCA
ATGAGCAACATCGAAGCTTCCCCTGAAGGGTTTAATATGCTCCGGCGTATGTATGAAACTGTACAGGAGC
CTTTTCTTAATGCAACAACAATGGGAGGGGGTGGGGAAGGCACCCCGGCCTCTAACCCGTTTGCAGCTCT
TCTTGGAAATCAGGGGCCTAACCAAGCCGGCAATGCTCCAACTACCGGCCCAGAGTCCACAACAGGAACC
CCTGTTCCAAATACTAATCCACTTCCAAACCCCTGGAGCAACAATGGTAGGTTCTAGTTATTTAGAGTTT
TTTGTTTGTTTTGTTGTTGAATGTTGATAATTACATGTGGTAGTATTTTTATTCTCACAGCTGCTGATAA
TTGCCTGTGATACTATTATATTTTCCCAGCTGGGGGTGCGCAAGGAACAACACGGTCAGGTCCTGCTGCT
AGTCCAGAGGGCAGAGGAAGTCTTCTAACATGCGGTGACGTGGAGGAGAATCCCGGGCCCATGGTGAGCA
AGGGCGAGGAGCTGTTCACCGGGGTGGTGCCCATCCTGGTCGAGCTGGACGGCGACGTAAACGGCCACAA
GTTCAGCGTGTCCGGCGAGGGCGAGGGCGATGCCACCTACGGCAAGCTGACCCTGAAGTTCATCTGCACC
ACCGGCAAGCTGCCCGTGCCCTGGCCCACCCTCGTGACCACCTTCACCTACGGCGTGCAGTGCTTCAGCC
GCTACCCCGACCACATGAAGCAGCACGACTTCTTCAAGTCCGCCATGCCCGAAGGCTACGTCCAGGAGCG
CACCATCTTCTTCAAGGACGACGGCAACTACAAGACCCGCGCCGAGGTGAAGTTCGAGGGCGACACCCTG
GTGAACCGCATCGAGCTGAAGGGCATCGACTTCAAGGAGGACGGCAACATCCTGGGGCACAAGCTGGAGT
ACAACTACAACAGCCACAACGTCTATATCATGGCCGACAAGCAGAAGAACGGCATCAAGGTGAACTTCAA
GATCCGCCACAACATCGAGGACGGCAGCGTGCAGCTCGCCGACCACTACCAGCAGAACACCCCCATCGGC
GACGGCCCCGTGCTGCTGCCCGACAACCACTACCTGAGCACCCAGTCCGCCCTGAGCAAAGACCCCAACG
AGAAGCGCGATCACATGGTCCTGCTGGAGTTCGTGACCGCCGCCGGGATCACTCACGGCATGGACGAGCT
GTACAAGTAAAGCGGCCGGGTACCGAGCTCGAATTTCCCCGATCGTTCAAACATTTGGCAATAAAGTTTC
TTAAGATTGAATCCTGTTGCCGGTCTTGCGATGATTATCATATAATTTCTGTTGAATTACGTTAAGCATG
TAATAATTAACATGTAATGCATGACGTTATTTATGAGATGGGTTTTTATGATTAGAGTCCCGCAATTATA
CATTTAATACGCGATAGAAAACAAAATATAGCGCGCAAACTAGGATAAATTATCGCGCGCGGTGTCATCT
ATGTTACTAGATCGCAGGGCTGGTGCAACTGGTGGCCCACCAGGGCTGGGTTCAGCAGATTTGAGCAGCC
TGCTCGGTGGTCTTGGTGGGAATGCAAGAACTGGTGCTGCAGGTGGTCTAGGAGGGTTGGGTTCAGCAGA
TTTGGGGAGTATGCTTGGTGGTCCACCTGATGCTGCTCTTTTGAGTCAGATGCTGCAAAACCCTGCTATG
ATGCAGATGATGCAGAACATTATGTCTGACCCACAGTCAATGAACCAGGTCCAATATTTTTCAAAACTAG
TTCTTTTATGATTTTTGGAGATGACCTTGGATCATTCTGTAACATTTGCTTGTCCCACAGTTGCTTAGCA
TGAACCCAAATGCACGTAGCCTGATGGAGTCAAACACTCAGTTGAGGGATATGTTCCAAAACCCAGAATT
TCTTCGCCAGATGGCATCCCCAGAGGCTTTGCAGGTAAAATCTGTTGTGATGCAAGTTAACAACTGTTCT
CGTATTTTATTTTCTGATAAAATTTGTATTTGTTCTGCGCAGCAATTACTCTCATTCCAGCAGACACTGT
CATCACAGCTTGGCCAAAATCAACCTAGCCAGTGAGTAACTCTTTTTTTTGCGAGAAAAAAGGGAAAAAG
TAACACTCTAATTCAATAGCATGATTGTATCACCCCTTTTTTTTATGAAATTAAATAAAATAGAGATTAT
GAAGTGCAGTTATGTTTATCTTTTGAGGGTGCAATTATGCGTTTGCTGAGTCTTTTCTTTTCAGGGCTGG
TAACCTAGGGGGCAATGGAGTGTACTTCAAGTCACACCGGCGAGTGTTTGATCGCCGGCGGTACAAAGTG
GTTAAAATAATATTTTATTTATCTCATGTCATTCGATTACAGAGGCTCGGCTACGAGCAAAGACAAACCA
AATATAACAAACAACAACCCTTACACAATGACATCGGAAAACGAAATACAACACCCTGAGATATTACATT
TATAGAAACTGTACGCCGTCCGCGCTAGGACAGTCACTGCGAAGCAGTGACGTCTTCGCCGGAGGCGAAC
GAGTAGTTGATGAACGTCTCGCCTTCATACATGTAGTGAACAACAGTGTTAGAGTACATGTAATCCGACT
GTTCGGGAGTCATATCCTTGAGCCAATCTTCGTCTGGATTAACTAAAATGATGCAAGGTATTCCACCCCG
TATGACCTTTCGCTTACCATATTTTGGATTGACCGTGAAGTCACGCTGAGCCCCGACGAAGCACTTCCAG
TTGGGTGTGAACTTGAATGGAATGTCGTCGATGATATTATACTTGGCGTTGACGTCATATGTTGTGAAAT
CAACTAGACTGTTATAATAATTGTGTGTCCCTAGAGACCTTGCCCAGGAAGTCTTTCCTGTTCTGGTTGG
CCCGCAGATGTAGATGGACTTATGCCTCCCCGGTGACTCCTGGAATAATCGTCCATCCACTCTAAGTCAG
ATTGCGCTTGATCCGCAGGAGTGGAAGTACAAAGGATATAGGATTCGAGGCTTACGGAGTAGAGATGTTC
ATTTTTCCAGCTTTCAATGGTCTCATGGCAAATGAGTGATTCGGTTGGAAACTCAGGTGTGTAAGTGGCA
ACTGGGTCAGGAAATAGATGGCGTGCCGTGTACTCGAAGTCTTTGAGACGGATAGACCATTCAAACGGAA
AACGATTGCAAACCATGCTGAGGAATTCCTCGCGAGAGGAACTAGATTCAATGATCTGTTTCATATCCGC
ATCACGGTCTTTACGACCTGGAGTTGAAACAGCCACGAATGTTCCCCACTCAGCTGTGTTTACATCGGAG
TCAACCTCCTTCGTGATGTAATCACGAACTTGGTTGCAGTCTTTGGCAGCTTGTATATTTGGATGGAATA
TGGAGAATGGAGATGTATCCATACGGAGGTTTAAGGCATTGGGATTGGTGATGGAAGCACGAAGCTTGTT
CTGCACGAGAACGTGCAGATGTGGTGATCCATCTTCGTGGAGCTCTCTAACAGCAGCGATGTAGAGGGGC
TCATATTTGTTCAAGAGAGTGCGAAGTGAATCCAAGGCGTACTGTGGCTCAAGGGTACATTGAGGATATG
TTAGAAAGAGGTACTTGGAATAGACACGGAACCTGGGTGCAGATGAAGAGGCCATGGTAGTGAACAGAAG
TCCGGCAGGTCCTTAGCGAAAAAACGGGGTGTGCCAGAAAACTCTATCCTCTACCCTGCGTGGAGGTGTG
AATTCTGCACACTGCAAATGCAATGTGTCCAATGCTTTATATAGGGCAGGTTTTGGCGGGAGAACAGGGC
CCTAGTGTTCCCACGGTAGCGTAGCGAATCGTGTGGGCCCTGTTCGGTGTGCGGTCGGGGGGCCTCCACG
CGGGTTATAATATTACCCCGCGTGGTGGCCCCCGACGCGCACTCGGCTTTTCGTGAGTGCGCGGAGGCTT
TTGGACCACATCTTTTCTGATCACTTTCGTGGAAGATGTTGATTTATCACACTTTTGACGGGGAAATCTG
TGCCATGCCTTAGCTTATAAGGAAGTGCGTGGTAGCCCATCTCGGGGCCCTCGATTCGACGTTCCTGTTT
AAACTATCAGTGTTTGACAGGATATATTGGCGGGTAAACCTAAGAGAAAAGAGCGTTTATTAGAATAATC
GGATATTTAAAAGGGCGTGAAAAGGTTTATCCGTTCGTCCATTTGTATGTGCATGCCAACCACAGGGTTC
CCCTCGGGATCAAAGTACTTTGATCCAACCCCTCCGCTGCTATAGTGCAGTCGGCTTCTGACGTTCAGTG
CAGCCGTCTTCTGAAAACGACATGTCGCACAAGTCCTAAGTTACGCGACAGGCTGCCGCCCTGCCCTTTT
CCTGGCGTTTTCTTGTCGCGTGTTTTAGTCGCATAAAGTAGAATACTTGCGACTAGAACCGGAGACATTA
CGCCATGAACAAGAGCGCCGCCGCTGGCCTGCTGGGCTATGCCCGCGTCAGCACCGACGACCAGGACTTG
ACCAACCAACGGGCCGAACTGCACGCGGCCGGCTGCACCAAGCTGTTTTCCGAGAAGATCACCGGCACCA
GGCGCGACCGCCCGGAGCTGGCCAGGATGCTTGACCACCTACGCCCTGGCGACGTTGTGACAGTGACCAG
GCTAGACCGCCTGGCCCGCAGCACCCGCGACCTACTGGACATTGCCGAGCGCATCCAGGAGGCCGGCGCG
GGCCTGCGTAGCCTGGCAGAGCCGTGGGCCGACACCACCACGCCGGCCGGCCGCATGGTGTTGACCGTGT
TCGCCGGCATTGCCGAGTTCGAGCGTTCCCTAATCATCGACCGCACCCGGAGCGGGCGCGAGGCCGCCAA
GGCCCGAGGCGTGAAGTTTGGCCCCCGCCCTACCCTCACCCCGGCACAGATCGCGCACGCCCGCGAGCTG
ATCGACCAGGAAGGCCGCACCGTGAAAGAGGCGGCTGCACTGCTTGGCGTGCATCGCTCGACCCTGTACC
GCGCACTTGAGCGCAGCGAGGAAGTGACGCCCACCGAGGCCAGGCGGCGCGGTGCCTTCCGTGAGGACGC
ATTGACCGAGGCCGACGCCCTGGCGGCCGCCGAGAATGAACGCCAAGAGGAACAAGCATGAAACCGCACC
AGGACGGCCAGGACGAACCGTTTTTCATTACCGAAGAGATCGAGGCGGAGATGATCGCGGCCGGGTACGT
GTTCGAGCCGCCCGCGCACGGCTCAACCGTGCGGCTGCATGAAATCCTGGCCGGTTTGTCTGATGCCAAG
CTGGCGGCCTGGCCGGCCAGCTTGGCCGCTGAAGAAACCGAGCGCCGCCGTCTAAAAAGGTGATGTGTAT
TTGAGTAAAACAGCTTGCGTCATGCGGTCGCTGCGTATATGATGCGATGAGTAAATAAACAAATACGCAA
GGGGAACGCATGAAGGTTATCGCTGTACTTAACCAGAAAGGCGGGTCAGGCAAGACGACCATCGCAACCC
ATCTAGCCCGCGCCCTGCAACTCGCCGGGGCCGATGTTCTGTTAGTCGATTCCGATCCCCAGGGCAGTGC
CCGCGATTGGGCGGCCGTGCGGGAAGATCAACCGCTAACCGTTGTCGGCATCGACCGCCCGACGATTGAC
CGCGACGTGAAGGCCATCGGCCGGCGCGACTTCGTAGTGATCGACGGAGCGCCCCAGGCGGCGGACTTGG
CTGTGTCCGCGATCAAGGCAGCCGACTTCGTGCTGATTCCGGTGCAGCCAAGCCCTTACGACATATGGGC
CACCGCCGACCTGGTGGAGCTGGTTAAGCAGCGCATTGAGGTCACGGATGGAAGGCTACAAGCGGCCTTT
GTCGTGTCGCGGGCGATCAAAGGCACGCGCATCGGCGGTGAGGTTGCCGAGGCGCTGGCCGGGTACGAGC
TGCCCATTCTTGAGTCCCGTATCACGCAGCGCGTGAGCTACCCAGGCACTGCCGCCGCCGGCACAACCGT
TCTTGAATCAGAACCCGAGGGCGACGCTGCCCGCGAGGTCCAGGCGCTGGCCGCTGAAATTAAATCAAAA
CTCATTTGAGTTAATGAGGTAAAGAGAAAATGAGCAAAAGCACAAACACGCTAAGTGCCGGCCGTCCGAG
CGCACGCAGCAGCAAGGCTGCAACGTTGGCCAGCCTGGCAGACACGCCAGCCATGAAGCGGGTCAACTTT
CAGTTGCCGGCGGAGGATCACACCAAGCTGAAGATGTACGCGGTACGCCAAGGCAAGACCATTACCGAGC
TGCTATCTGAATACATCGCGCAGCTACCAGAGTAAATGAGCAAATGAATAAATGAGTAGATGAATTTTAG
CGGCTAAAGGAGGCGGCATGGAAAATCAAGAACAACCAGGCACCGACGCCGTGGAATGCCCCATGTGTGG
AGGAACGGGCGGTTGGCCAGGCGTAAGCGGCTGGGTTGCCTGCCGGCCCTGCAATGGCACTGGAACCCCC
AAGCCCGAGGAATCGGCGTGAGCGGTCGCAAACCATCCGGCCCGGTACAAATCGGCGCGGCGCTGGGTGA
TGACCTGGTGGAGAAGTTGAAGGCCGCGCAGGCCGCCCAGCGGCAACGCATCGAGGCAGAAGCACGCCCC
GGTGAATCGTGGCAAGCGGCCGCTGATCGAATCCGCAAAGAATCCCGGCAACCGCCGGCAGCCGGTGCGC
CGTCGATTAGGAAGCCGCCCAAGGGCGACGAGCAACCAGATTTTTTCGTTCCGATGCTCTATGACGTGGG
CACCCGCGATAGTCGCAGCATCATGGACGTGGCCGTTTTCCGTCTGTCGAAGCGTGACCGACGAGCTGGC
GAGGTGATCCGCTACGAGCTTCCAGACGGGCACGTAGAGGTTTCCGCAGGGCCGGCCGGCATGGCCAGTG
TGTGGGATTACGACCTGGTACTGATGGCGGTTTCCCATCTAACCGAATCCATGAACCGATACCGGGAAGG
GAAGGGAGACAAGCCCGGCCGCGTGTTCCGTCCACACGTTGCGGACGTACTCAAGTTCTGCCGGCGAGCC
GATGGCGGAAAGCAGAAAGACGACCTGGTAGAAACCTGCATTCGGTTAAACACCACGCACGTTGCCATGC
AGCGTACGAAGAAGGCCAAGAACGGCCGCCTGGTGACGGTATCCGAGGGTGAAGCCTTGATTAGCCGCTA
CAAGATCGTAAAGAGCGAAACCGGGCGGCCGGAGTACATCGAGATCGAGCTAGCTGATTGGATGTACCGC
GAGATCACAGAAGGCAAGAACCCGGACGTGCTGACGGTTCACCCCGATTACTTTTTGATCGATCCCGGCA
TCGGCCGTTTTCTCTACCGCCTGGCACGCCGCGCCGCAGGCAAGGCAGAAGCCAGATGGTTGTTCAAGAC
GATCTACGAACGCAGTGGCAGCGCCGGAGAGTTCAAGAAGTTCTGTTTCACCGTGCGCAAGCTGATCGGG
TCAAATGACCTGCCGGAGTACGATTTGAAGGAGGAGGCGGGGCAGGCTGGCCCGATCCTAGTCATGCGCT
ACCGCAACCTGATCGAGGGCGAAGCATCCGCCGGTTCCTAATGTACGGAGCAGATGCTAGGGCAAATTGC
CCTAGCAGGGGAAAAAGGTCGAAAAGGCCTCTTTCCTGTGGATAGCACGTACATTGGGAACCCAAAGCCG
TACATTGGGAACCGGAACCCGTACATTGGGAACCCAAAGCCGTACATTGGGAACCGGTCACACATGTAAG
TGACTGATATAAAAGAGAAAAAAGGCGATTTTTCCGCCTAAAACTCTTTAAAACTTATTAAAACTCTTAA
AACCCGCCTGGCCTGTGCATAACTGTCTGGCCAGCGCACAGCCGAAGAGCTGCAAAAAGCGCCTACCCTT
CGGTCGCTGCGCTCCCTACGCCCCGCCGCTTCGCGTCGGCCTATCGCGGCCGCTGGCCGCTCAAAAATGG
CTGGCCTACGGCCAGGCAATCTACCAGGGCGCGGACAAGCCGCGCCGTCGCCACTCGACCGCCGGCGCCC
ACATCAAGGCACCCTGCCTCGCGCGTTTCGGTGATGACGGTGAAAACCTCTGACACATGCAGCTCCCGGA
AACGGTCACAGCTTGTCTGTAAGCGGATGCCGGGAGCAGACAAGCCCGTCAGGGCGCGTCAGCGGGTGTT
GGCGGGTGTCGGGGCGCAGCCATGACCCAGTCACGTAGCGATAGCGGAGTGTATACTGGCTTAACTATGC
GGCATCAGAGCAGATTGTACTGAGAGTGCACCATATGCGGTGTGAAATACCGCACAGATGCGTAAGGAGA
AAATACCGCATCAGGCGCTCTTCCGCTTCCTCGCTCACTGACTCGCTGCGCTCGGTCGTTCGGCTGCGGC
GAGCGGTATCAGCTCACTCAAAGGCGGTAATACGGTTATCCACAGAATCAGGGGATAACGCAGGAAAGAA
CATGTGAGCAAAAGGCCAGCAAAAGGCCAGGAACCGTAAAAAGGCCGCGTTGCTGGCGTTTTTCCATAGG
CTCCGCCCCCCTGACGAGCATCACAAAAATCGACGCTCAAGTCAGAGGTGGCGAAACCCGACAGGACTAT
AAAGATACCAGGCGTTTCCCCCTGGAAGCTCCCTCGTGCGCTCTCCTGTTCCGACCCTGCCGCTTACCGG
ATACCTGTCCGCCTTTCTCCCTTCGGGAAGCGTGGCGCTTTCTCATAGCTCACGCTGTAGGTATCTCAGT
TCGGTGTAGGTCGTTCGCTCCAAGCTGGGCTGTGTGCACGAACCCCCCGTTCAGCCCGACCGCTGCGCCT
TATCCGGTAACTATCGTCTTGAGTCCAACCCGGTAAGACACGACTTATCGCCACTGGCAGCAGCCACTGG
TAACAGGATTAGCAGAGCGAGGTAT
Features (pLannotate 1.2.2; 21 found; start..end, strand, type, name):
    291..1085    -  CDS            KanR: aminoglycoside phosphotransferase; aphA-3; confers resistance to kanamycin
   1510..1534    +  misc_feature   LB T-DNA repeat: left border repeat from nopaline C58 T-DNA
   2050..4040    +  promoter       Ubi promoter: maize polyubiquitin gene promoter
   4061..8164    +  CDS            cas9: CAS9_STRP1 - Also known as csn1 From Streptococcus pyogenes serotype M1.
   8233..8940    +  terminator     OCS terminator: octopine synthase terminator
   9331..9406    +  misc_RNA       gRNA scaffold: guide RNA scaffold for the Streptococcus pyogenes CRISPR/Cas9 system
   9800..9875    +  misc_RNA       gRNA scaffold: guide RNA scaffold for the Streptococcus pyogenes CRISPR/Cas9 system
   9930..10478   +  CDS            DSK2B (fragment): DSK2B_ARATH - Experimental evidence at protein level: Swiss-Prot protein existence level 1. Binds and presumably selects ubiquitin-conjugates for destruction. Prefers multiubiquitin chains rather than single ubiquitins, with a binding affinity for 'Lys-48'-linked ubiquitin chains. Acts as a ubiquitin receptor that associates with the 26S proteasomal docking subunit RPN10 for the indirect recognition of ubiquitinated substrates of ubiquitin/26S proteasome-mediated proteolysis (UPP). From Arabidopsis thaliana (Mouse-ear cress).
  10701..11420   +  CDS            EGFP: the original enhanced GFP (Yang et al., 1996) mammalian codon-optimized
  11426..11445   -  misc_feature   MCS (fragment): pUC18/19 multiple cloning site
  11451..11703   +  terminator     NOS terminator: nopaline synthase terminator and poly(A) signal
  11712..11948   +  CDS            DSK2B (fragment): DSK2B_ARATH - Experimental evidence at protein level: Swiss-Prot protein existence level 1. Binds and presumably selects ubiquitin-conjugates for destruction. Prefers multiubiquitin chains rather than single ubiquitins, with a binding affinity for 'Lys-48'-linked ubiquitin chains. Acts as a ubiquitin receptor that associates with the 26S proteasomal docking subunit RPN10 for the indirect recognition of ubiquitinated substrates of ubiquitin/26S proteasome-mediated proteolysis (UPP). From Arabidopsis thaliana (Mouse-ear cress).
  13054..13845   -  CDS            REPA_WDVS: Experimental evidence at protein level: Swiss-Prot protein existence level 1. Implicated in enhancement of V-sense gene expression. Acts a an inhibitor of C-sense gene transcription (By similarity). From Wheat dwarf virus (isolate Sweden) (WDV).
  14295..14319   +  misc_feature   RB T-DNA repeat: right border repeat from nopaline C58 T-DNA
  14659..15060   +  CDS            Y4CG_SINFN (fragment): Protein inferred from homology: Swiss-Prot protein existence level 3. From Sinorhizobium fredii (strain NBRC 101917 / NGR234).
  15620..16249   +  CDS            pVS1 StaA: stability protein from the Pseudomonas plasmid pVS1 (Heeb et al., 2000)
  16678..17751   +  CDS            pVS1 RepA: replication protein from the Pseudomonas plasmid pVS1 (Heeb et al., 2000)
  17817..18011   +  rep_origin     pVS1 oriV: origin of replication for the Pseudomonas plasmid pVS1 (Heeb et al., 2000)
  18214..18253   +  CDS            rop (fragment): Rop protein, which maintains plasmids at low copy number; rop
  18355..18495   +  misc_feature   bom: basis of mobility region from pBR322
  18681..204     -  rep_origin     ori (across the origin): high-copy-number ColE1/pMB1/pBR322/pUC origin of replication
