[The description below was written by a language model from this plasmid's Addgene catalogue record and pLannotate feature annotations shown in this document.]
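Description:
pJG486 is a binary T-DNA plasmid built on the pTRANS_203 backbone for plant expression and CRISPR-based gene targeting in wheat scutella. It replicates in E. coli from a high-copy ColE1/pMB1-type origin (with a pBR322 bom site and a rop fragment nearby). It also carries the pVS1 oriV, RepA and StaA functions that normally allow stable maintenance in Agrobacterium. Selection in bacteria is by kanamycin, through an aphA-3 aminoglycoside phosphotransferase gene. The annotated sequence is about 19 kb and is labelled a partial NGS result, so the feature list may not be complete.

Between the nopaline-type left and right T-DNA borders sits a wheat dwarf virus (WDV) replicon, recognisable in the annotation by the WDV RepA coding region. In geminiviral replicon vectors, the viral replication proteins release and amplify the cargo as circular DNA in the plant nucleus, which raises the copy number of the nuclease genes and the repair template. The cargo includes a Streptococcus pyogenes Cas9 coding sequence driven by the maize polyubiquitin promoter and ended by the OCS terminator. According to the record, this is the nTaCas9 H840A variant, a single nickase that cuts only one DNA strand.

Two gRNA scaffolds follow, although the record names only one guide, gUbi1; the promoter driving guide expression is not annotated. The donor consists of an EGFP coding sequence with a NOS terminator, flanked by two fragments that the annotation tool matched to a ubiquitin-domain protein. These fragments are probably the homology arms from the ubiquitin target locus, though the record does not say so explicitly. The construct belongs to a plant genome engineering toolkit and appears intended to test nickase-stimulated, replicon-assisted gene targeting, with GFP as a likely readout.
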