Addgene plasmid #91195: pJG486
Purpose: WDV replicon T-DNA for gene targeting in wheat scutella, H840A single nickase (nTaCas9_H840A+gUbi1+donor)
Depositing lab: Daniel Voytas. Depositing organization: University of Minnesota. Publication: A multi-purpose toolkit to enable advanced genome engineering in plants. Cermak T, Curtin SJ, Gil-Humanes J, Cegan R, Kono TJY, Konecna E, Belanto JJ, Starker CG, Mathre JW, Greenstein RL, Voytas DF. Plant Cell. 2017 May 18. pii: tpc.00922.2016. doi: 10.1105/tpc.16.00922. PubMed 28522548.
Backbone
  Vector backbone: pTRANS_203
  Vector type: Plant Expression, CRISPR
Growth in bacteria
  Bacterial resistance: Kanamycin, 50 μg/mL
  Growth temperature: 37°C
  Growth strain: DH5alpha
  Copy number: High Copy
Gene/Insert
  Gene/Insert name: nTaCas9_H840A+gUbi1+donor
  gRNA/shRNA sequence: gUbi1: GCTGGTGCAACTGGTGGCCC
  Cloning method: Restriction Enzyme; 5′ cloning site unknown (unknown if destroyed); 3′ cloning site unknown (unknown if destroyed)
  Sequencing primers: 5′ unknown
Terms and licenses: Academic/Nonprofit Terms; Industry Terms: Not Available to Industry
How to cite: pJG486 was a gift from Daniel Voytas (Addgene plasmid # 91195 ; http://n2t.net/addgene:91195 ; RRID:Addgene_91195)
